LOCUS       Exported 9540 bp ds-DNA circular SYN 12-MAY-2021
DEFINITION  human BRN3A cDNA.
ACCESSION   .
VERSION     .
KEYWORDS    Teto BRN3A
SOURCE      synthetic DNA construct
  ORGANISM  synthetic DNA construct
REFERENCE   1 (bases 1 to 9540)
  AUTHORS   Blanchard JW, Eade KT, Szucs A, Lo Sardo V, Tsunemoto RK, Williams
            D, Sanna PP, Baldwin KK
  TITLE     Selective conversion of fibroblasts into peripheral sensory neurons.
  JOURNAL   Nat Neurosci. 2015 Jan;18(1):25-35. doi: 10.1038/nn.3887. Epub 2014
            Nov 24.
  PUBMED    25420069
REFERENCE   2 (bases 1 to 9540)
  AUTHORS   .
  TITLE     Direct Submission
  JOURNAL   Exported May 12, 2021 from SnapGene Server 1.1.58
            http://www.snapgene.com
FEATURES             Location/Qualifiers
     source          1..9540
                     /organism="synthetic DNA construct"
                     /mol_type="other DNA"
     primer_bind     complement(1..20)
                     /label=pRS-marker
                     /note="pRS vectors, use to sequence yeast selectable
                     marker"
     enhancer        192..571
                     /label=CMV enhancer
                     /note="human cytomegalovirus immediate early enhancer"
     promoter        573..771
                     /label=CMV promoter
                     /note="human cytomegalovirus (CMV) immediate early
                     promoter"
     primer_bind     726..746
                     /label=CMV-F
                     /note="Human CMV immediate early promoter, forward primer"
     LTR             789..969
                     /label=5' LTR (truncated)
                     /note="truncated 5' long terminal repeat (LTR) from HIV-1"
     misc_feature    1016..1141
                     /label=HIV-1 Psi
                     /note="packaging signal of human immunodeficiency virus
                     type 1"
     misc_feature    1634..1867
                     /label=RRE
                     /note="The Rev response element (RRE) of HIV-1 allows for
                     Rev-dependent mRNA export from the nucleus to the
                     cytoplasm."
     CDS             2052..2096
                     /codon_start=1
                     /product="antigenic peptide corresponding to amino acids
                     655 to 669 of the HIV envelope protein gp41 (Lutje Hulsik
                     et al., 2013)"
                     /label=gp41 peptide
                     /note="recognized by the 2H10 single-chain llama nanobody"
                     /translation="KNEQELLELDKWASL"
     misc_feature    2394..2511
                     /label=cPPT/CTS
                     /note="central polypurine tract and central termination
                     sequence of HIV-1"
     protein_bind    2599..2869
                     /label=tetracycline response element
                     /bound_moiety="tetracycline repressor TetR"
                     /note="contains seven copies of the tetracycline operator
                     tetO"
     promoter        2902..2940
                     /label=minimal CMV promoter
                     /note="human cytomegalovirus (CMV) immediate early
                     promoter"
     primer_bind     2937..2961
                     /label=LNCX
                     /note="Human CMV promoter, forward primer"
     CDS             3346..3372
                     /codon_start=1
                     /product="9xHis affinity tag"
                     /label=9xHis
                     /translation="HHHHHHHHH"
     misc_feature    4230..4818
                     /label=WPRE
                     /note="woodchuck hepatitis virus posttranscriptional
                     regulatory element"
     primer_bind     complement(4283..4303)
                     /label=WPRE-R
                     /note="WPRE, reverse primer"
     CDS             complement(4701..4712)
                     /codon_start=1
                     /product="Factor Xa recognition and cleavage site"
                     /label=Factor Xa site
                     /translation="IEGR"
     primer_bind     complement(4821..4837)
                     /label=KS primer
                     /note="common sequencing primer, one of multiple similar
                     variants"
     primer_bind     complement(4822..4838)
                     /label=pBluescriptKS
                     /note="For pBluescript vector"
     LTR             5343..5523
                     /label=5' LTR (truncated)
                     /note="truncated 5' long terminal repeat (LTR) from HIV-1"
     primer_bind     complement(5549..5566)
                     /label=BGH-rev
                     /note="Bovine growth hormone terminator, reverse primer.
                     Also called BGH reverse"
     polyA_signal    5555..5779
                     /label=bGH poly(A) signal
                     /note="bovine growth hormone polyadenylation signal"
     rep_origin      5825..6253
                     /direction=RIGHT
                     /label=f1 ori
                     /note="f1 bacteriophage origin of replication; arrow
                     indicates direction of (+) strand synthesis"
     primer_bind     complement(5912..5931)
                     /label=F1ori-R
                     /note="F1 origin, reverse primer"
     primer_bind     6122..6143
                     /label=F1ori-F
                     /note="F1 origin, forward primer"
     primer_bind     complement(6262..6282)
                     /label=pBABE 3'
                     /note="SV40 enhancer, reverse primer for pBABE vectors"
     promoter        6267..6596
                     /label=SV40 promoter
                     /note="SV40 enhancer and early promoter"
     rep_origin      6447..6582
                     /label=SV40 ori
                     /note="SV40 origin of replication"
     primer_bind     6509..6528
                     /label=SV40pro-F
                     /note="SV40 promoter/origin, forward primer"
     promoter        6644..6691
                     /label=EM7 promoter
                     /note="synthetic bacterial promoter "
     CDS             6710..7084
                     /codon_start=1
                     /gene="Sh ble from Streptoalloteichus hindustanus"
                     /product="antibiotic-binding protein"
                     /label=BleoR
                     /note="confers resistance to bleomycin, phleomycin, and
                     Zeocin(TM)"
                     /translation="MAKLTSAVPVLTARDVAGAVEFWTDRLGFSRDFVEDDFAGVVRDD
                     VTLFISAVQDQVVPDNTLAWVWVRGLDELYAEWSEVVSTNFRDASGPAMTEIGEQPWGR
                     EFALRDPAGNCVHFVAEEQD"
     polyA_signal    7214..7335
                     /label=SV40 poly(A) signal
                     /note="SV40 polyadenylation signal"
     primer_bind     complement(7251..7270)
                     /label=SV40pA-R
                     /note="SV40 polyA, reverse primer"
     primer_bind     7305..7324
                     /label=EBV-rev
                     /note="SV40 polyA terminator, reverse primer"
     primer_bind     complement(7384..7400)
                     /label=M13 rev
                     /note="common sequencing primer, one of multiple similar
                     variants"
     primer_bind     complement(7384..7400)
                     /label=M13 Reverse
                     /note="In lacZ gene. Also called M13-rev"
     primer_bind     complement(7397..7419)
                     /label=M13/pUC Reverse
                     /note="In lacZ gene"
     protein_bind    7408..7424
                     /label=lac operator
                     /bound_moiety="lac repressor encoded by lacI"
                     /note="The lac repressor binds to the lac operator to
                     inhibit transcription in E. coli. This inhibition can be
                     relieved by adding lactose or
                     isopropyl-beta-D-thiogalactopyranoside (IPTG)."
     promoter        complement(7432..7462)
                     /label=lac promoter
                     /note="promoter for the E. coli lac operon"
     protein_bind    7477..7498
                     /label=CAP binding site
                     /bound_moiety="E. coli catabolite activator protein"
                     /note="CAP binding activates transcription in the presence
                     of cAMP."
     primer_bind     complement(7615..7632)
                     /label=L4440
                     /note="L4440 vector, forward primer"
     rep_origin      complement(7786..8374)
                     /direction=LEFT
                     /label=ori
                     /note="high-copy-number ColE1/pMB1/pBR322/pUC origin of
                     replication"
     primer_bind     complement(7866..7885)
                     /label=pBR322ori-F
                     /note="pBR322 origin, forward primer"
     CDS             complement(8545..9405)
                     /codon_start=1
                     /gene="bla"
                     /product="beta-lactamase"
                     /label=AmpR
                     /note="confers resistance to ampicillin, carbenicillin, and
                     related antibiotics"
                     /translation="MSIQHFRVALIPFFAAFCLPVFAHPETLVKVKDAEDQLGARVGYI
                     ELDLNSGKILESFRPEERFPMMSTFKVLLCGAVLSRIDAGQEQLGRRIHYSQNDLVEYS
                     PVTEKHLTDGMTVRELCSAAITMSDNTAANLLLTTIGGPKELTAFLHNMGDHVTRLDRW
                     EPELNEAIPNDERDTTMPVAMATTLRKLLTGELLTLASRQQLIDWMEADKVAGPLLRSA
                     LPAGWFIADKSGAGERGSRGIIAALGPDGKPSRIVVIYTTGSQATMDERNRQIAEIGAS
                     LIKHW"
     primer_bind     9168..9187
                     /label=Amp-R
                     /note="Ampicillin resistance gene, reverse primer"
     promoter        complement(9406..9510)
                     /gene="bla"
                     /label=AmpR promoter
ORIGIN
        1 tacaatctgc tctgatgccg catagttaag ccagtatctg ctccctgctt gtgtgttgga
       61 ggtcgctgag tagtgcgcga gcaaaattta agctacaaca aggcaaggct tgaccgacaa
      121 ttgcatgaag aatctgctta gggttaggcg ttttgcgctg cttcgcgatg tacgggccag
      181 atatacgcgt tgacattgat tattgactag ttattaatag taatcaatta cggggtcatt
      241 agttcatagc ccatatatgg agttccgcgt tacataactt acggtaaatg gcccgcctgg
      301 ctgaccgccc aacgaccccc gcccattgac gtcaataatg acgtatgttc ccatagtaac
      361 gccaataggg actttccatt gacgtcaatg ggtggagtat ttacggtaaa ctgcccactt
      421 ggcagtacat caagtgtatc atatgccaag tacgccccct attgacgtca atgacggtaa
      481 atggcccgcc tggcattatg cccagtacat gaccttatgg gactttccta cttggcagta
      541 catctacgta ttagtcatcg ctattaccat ggtgatgcgg ttttggcagt acatcaatgg
      601 gcgtggatag cggtttgact cacggggatt tccaagtctc caccccattg acgtcaatgg
      661 gagtttgttt tggcaccaaa atcaacggga ctttccaaaa tgtcgtaaca actccgcccc
      721 attgacgcaa atgggcggta ggcgtgtacg gtgggaggtc tatataagca gcgcgttttg
      781 cctgtactgg gtctctctgg ttagaccaga tctgagcctg ggagctctct ggctaactag
      841 ggaacccact gcttaagcct caataaagct tgccttgagt gcttcaagta gtgtgtgccc
      901 gtctgttgtg tgactctggt aactagagat ccctcagacc cttttagtca gtgtggaaaa
      961 tctctagcag tggcgcccga acagggactt gaaagcgaaa gggaaaccag aggagctctc
     1021 tcgacgcagg actcggcttg ctgaagcgcg cacggcaaga ggcgaggggc ggcgactggt
     1081 gagtacgcca aaaattttga ctagcggagg ctagaaggag agagatgggt gcgagagcgt
     1141 cagtattaag cgggggagaa ttagatcgcg atgggaaaaa attcggttaa ggccaggggg
     1201 aaagaaaaaa tataaattaa aacatatagt atgggcaagc agggagctag aacgattcgc
     1261 agttaatcct ggcctgttag aaacatcaga aggctgtaga caaatactgg gacagctaca
     1321 accatccctt cagacaggat cagaagaact tagatcatta tataatacag tagcaaccct
     1381 ctattgtgtg catcaaagga tagagataaa agacaccaag gaagctttag acaagataga
     1441 ggaagagcaa aacaaaagta agaccaccgc acagcaagcg gccgctgatc ttcagacctg
     1501 gaggaggaga tatgagggac aattggagaa gtgaattata taaatataaa gtagtaaaaa
     1561 ttgaaccatt aggagtagca cccaccaagg caaagagaag agtggtgcag agagaaaaaa
     1621 gagcagtggg aataggagct ttgttccttg ggttcttggg agcagcagga agcactatgg
     1681 gcgcagcgtc aatgacgctg acggtacagg ccagacaatt attgtctggt atagtgcagc
     1741 agcagaacaa tttgctgagg gctattgagg cgcaacagca tctgttgcaa ctcacagtct
     1801 ggggcatcaa gcagctccag gcaagaatcc tggctgtgga aagataccta aaggatcaac
     1861 agctcctggg gatttggggt tgctctggaa aactcatttg caccactgct gtgccttgga
     1921 atgctagttg gagtaataaa tctctggaac agatttggaa tcacacgacc tggatggagt
     1981 gggacagaga aattaacaat tacacaagct taatacactc cttaattgaa gaatcgcaaa
     2041 accagcaaga aaagaatgaa caagaattat tggaattaga taaatgggca agtttgtgga
     2101 attggtttaa cataacaaat tggctgtggt atataaaatt attcataatg atagtaggag
     2161 gcttggtagg tttaagaata gtttttgctg tactttctat agtgaataga gttaggcagg
     2221 gatattcacc attatcgttt cagacccacc tcccaacccc gaggggaccc gacaggcccg
     2281 aaggaataga agaagaaggt ggagagagag acagagacag atccattcga ttagtgaacg
     2341 gatcggcact gcgtgcgcca attctgcaga caaatggcag tattcatcca caattttaaa
     2401 agaaaagggg ggattggggg gtacagtgca ggggaaagaa tagtagacat aatagcaaca
     2461 gacatacaaa ctaaagaatt acaaaaacaa attacaaaaa ttcaaaattt tcgggtttat
     2521 tacagggaca gcagagatcc agtttggtta attaaaggcg tatcacgagg ccctttcgtc
     2581 ttcactcgag tttaccactc cctatcagtg atagagaaaa gtgaaagtcg agtttaccac
     2641 tccctatcag tgatagagaa aagtgaaagt cgagtttacc actccctatc agtgatagag
     2701 aaaagtgaaa gtcgagttta ccactcccta tcagtgatag agaaaagtga aagtcgagtt
     2761 taccactccc tatcagtgat agagaaaagt gaaagtcgag tttaccactc cctatcagtg
     2821 atagagaaaa gtgaaagtcg agtttaccac tccctatcag tgatagagaa aagtgaaagt
     2881 cgagctcggt acccgggtcg aggtaggcgt gtacggtggg aggcctatat aagcagagct
     2941 cgtttagtga accgtcagat cgcctggaga cgccatccac gctgttttga cctccataga
     3001 agacaccggg accgatccag cctcctgcag gtctagagga tcgaattcat gatgtccatg
     3061 aacagcaagc agcctcactt tgccatgcat cccaccctcc ctgagcacaa gtacccgtcg
     3121 ctgcactcca gctccgaggc catccggcgg gcctgcctgc ccacgccgcc gctgcagagc
     3181 aacctcttcg ccagcctgga cgagacgctg ctggcgcggg ccgaggcgct ggcggccgtg
     3241 gacatcgccg tgtcccaggg caagagccat cctttcaagc cggacgccac gtaccacacg
     3301 atgaacagcg tgccgtgcac gtccacttcc acggtgcctc tggcgcacca ccaccaccac
     3361 caccaccacc accaggcgct cgaacccggc gatctgctgg accacatctc ctcgccgtcg
     3421 ctcgcgctca tggccggcgc gggcggcgcg ggcgcggcgg ccggcggcgg gctcctgggc
     3481 ggctccgcgc accctcaccc gcatatgcac agcctgggcc acctgtcgca ccccgcggcg
     3541 gcggccgcca tgaacatgcc gtccgggctg ccgcaccccg ggctggtggc ggcggcggcg
     3601 caccacggcg cggcagcggc agcggcggcg gcggcggccg ggcaggtggc agcggcatcg
     3661 gcggcggcgg ccgtggtggg cgcagcgggc ctggcgtcca tctgcgactc ggacacggac
     3721 ccgcgcgagc tcgaggcgtt cgcggagcgc ttcaagcagc ggcgcatcaa gctgggcgtg
     3781 acgcaggccg acgtgggctc ggcgctggcc aacctcaaga tcccgggcgt gggctcactc
     3841 agccagagca ccatctgcag gttcgagtcg ctcacgctct cgcacaacaa catgatcgcg
     3901 ctcaagccca tcctgcaggc gtggctcgag gaggccgagg gcgcccagcg cgagaaaatg
     3961 aacaagcctg agctcttcaa cggcggcgag aagaagcgca agcggacttc catcgccgcg
     4021 cccgagaagc gctccctcga ggcctacttc gccgtgcagc cccggccctc gtccgagaag
     4081 atcgccgcca tcgccgagaa actggacctc aaaaagaacg tggtgcgggt gtggttttgc
     4141 aaccagagac agaagcagaa gcggatgaaa ttctctgcca cttactgagc tagcggatcc
     4201 gttaacaatt cgatatcaag cttatcgata atcaacctct ggattacaaa atttgtgaaa
     4261 gattgactgg tattcttaac tatgttgctc cttttacgct atgtggatac gctgctttaa
     4321 tgcctttgta tcatgctatt gcttcccgta tggctttcat tttctcctcc ttgtataaat
     4381 cctggttgct gtctctttat gaggagttgt ggcccgttgt caggcaacgt ggcgtggtgt
     4441 gcactgtgtt tgctgacgca acccccactg gttggggcat tgccaccacc tgtcagctcc
     4501 tttccgggac tttcgctttc cccctcccta ttgccacggc ggaactcatc gccgcctgcc
     4561 ttgcccgctg ctggacaggg gctcggctgt tgggcactga caattccgtg gtgttgtcgg
     4621 ggaaatcatc gtcctttcct tggctgctcg cctgtgttgc cacctggatt ctgcgcggga
     4681 cgtccttctg ctacgtccct tcggccctca atccagcgga ccttccttcc cgcggcctgc
     4741 tgccggctct gcggcctctt ccgcgtcttc gccttcgccc tcagacgagt cggatctccc
     4801 tttgggccgc ctccccgcat cgataccgtc gacctcgaga cctagaaaaa catggagcaa
     4861 tcacaagtag caatacagca gctaccaatg ctgattgtgc ctggctagaa gcacaagagg
     4921 aggaggaggt gggttttcca gtcacacctc aggtaccttt aagaccaatg acttacaagg
     4981 cagctgtaga tcttagccac tttttaaaag aaaagggggg actggaaggg ctaattcact
     5041 cccaacgaag acaagatatc cttgatctgt ggatctacca cacacaaggc tacttccctg
     5101 attggcagaa ctacacacca gggccaggga tcagatatcc actgaccttt ggatggtgct
     5161 acaagctagt accagttgag caagagaagg tagaagaagc caatgaagga gagaacaccc
     5221 gcttgttaca ccctgtgagc ctgcatggga tggatgaccc ggagagagaa gtattagagt
     5281 ggaggtttga cagccgccta gcatttcatc acatggcccg agagctgcat ccggactgta
     5341 ctgggtctct ctggttagac cagatctgag cctgggagct ctctggctaa ctagggaacc
     5401 cactgcttaa gcctcaataa agcttgcctt gagtgcttca agtagtgtgt gcccgtctgt
     5461 tgtgtgactc tggtaactag agatccctca gaccctttta gtcagtgtgg aaaatctcta
     5521 gcagggcccg tttaaacccg ctgatcagcc tcgactgtgc cttctagttg ccagccatct
     5581 gttgtttgcc cctcccccgt gccttccttg accctggaag gtgccactcc cactgtcctt
     5641 tcctaataaa atgaggaaat tgcatcgcat tgtctgagta ggtgtcattc tattctgggg
     5701 ggtggggtgg ggcaggacag caagggggag gattgggaag acaatagcag gcatgctggg
     5761 gatgcggtgg gctctatggc ttctgaggcg gaaagaacca gctggggctc tagggggtat
     5821 ccccnnnnnn nnnnnnnnnn nnnnnnnnnn nnnnnnnnnn nnnnnnnnnn nnnnnnnnnn
     5881 nnnnnnnnnn nnnnnnnnnn nnnnnnnnnn nnnnnnnnnn nnnnnnnnnn nnnnnnnnnn
     5941 nnnnnnnncn nnnnnnnnnn nnnnnnnnnn nnnnnnnnnn nnnnnnnnnn nnnnnnnnnn
     6001 nnnnnnnnnn nnnnnnnnnn nnnnnnnnnn nnnnnnnnnn annnnnnnnn nnnnnnnnnn
     6061 nnnnnnnnnn nnnnnnnnnn nnnnnnnnnn cctttgacgt tggagtccac gttctttaat
     6121 agtggactct tgttccaaac tggaacaaca ctcaacccta tctcggtcta ttcttttgat
     6181 ttataaggga ttttgccgat ttcggcctat tggttaaaaa atgagctgat ttaacaaaaa
     6241 tttaacgcga attaattctg tggaatgtgt gtcagttagg gtgtggaaag tccccaggct
     6301 ccccagcagg cagaagtatg caaagcatgc atctcaatta gtcagcaacc aggtgtggaa
     6361 agtccccagg ctccccagca ggcagaagta tgcaaagcat gcatctcaat tagtcagcaa
     6421 ccatagtccc gcccctaact ccgcccatcc cgcccctaac tccgcccagt tccgcccatt
     6481 ctccgcccca tggctgacta atttttttta tttatgcaga ggccgaggcc gcctctgcct
     6541 ctgagctatt ccagaagtag tgaggaggct tttttggagg cctaggcttt tgcaaaaagc
     6601 tcccgggagc ttgtatatcc attttcggat ctgatcagca cgtgttgaca attaatcatc
     6661 ggcatagtat atcggcatag tataatacga caaggtgagg aactaaacca tggccaagtt
     6721 gaccagtgcc gttccggtgc tcaccgcgcg cgacgtcgcc ggagcggtcg agttctggac
     6781 cgaccggctc gggttctccc gggacttcgt ggaggacgac ttcgccggtg tggtccggga
     6841 cgacgtgacc ctgttcatca gcgcggtcca ggaccaggtg gtgccggaca acaccctggc
     6901 ctgggtgtgg gtgcgcggcc tggacgagct gtacgccgag tggtcggagg tcgtgtccac
     6961 gaacttccgg gacgcctccg ggccggccat gaccgagatc ggcgagcagc cgtgggggcg
     7021 ggagttcgcc ctgcgcgacc cggccggcaa ctgcgtgcac ttcgtggccg aggagcagga
     7081 ctgacacgtg ctacgagatt tcgattccac cgccgccttc tatgaaaggt tgggcttcgg
     7141 aatcgttttc cgggacgccg gctggatgat cctccagcgc ggggatctca tgctggagtt
     7201 cttcgcccac cccaacttgt ttattgcagc ttataatggt tacaaataaa gcaatagcat
     7261 cacaaatttc acaaataaag catttttttc actgcattct agttgtggtt tgtccaaact
     7321 catcaatgta tcttatcatg tctgtatacc gtcgacctct agctagagct tggcgtaatc
     7381 atggtcatag ctgtttcctg tgtgaaattg ttatccgctc acaattccac acaacatacg
     7441 agccggaagc ataaagtgta aagcctgggg tgcctaatga gtgagctaac tcacattaat
     7501 tgcgttgcgc tcactgcccg ctttccagtc gggaaacctg tcgtgccagc tgcattaatg
     7561 aatcggccaa cgcgcgggga gaggcggttt gcgtattggg cgctcttccg cttcctcgct
     7621 cactgactcg ctgcgctcgg tcgttcggct gcggcgagcg gtatcagctc actcaaaggc
     7681 ggtaatacgg ttatccacag aatcagggga taacgcagga aagaacatgt gagcaaaagg
     7741 ccagcaaaag gccaggaacc gtaaaaaggc cgcgttgctg gcgtttttcc ataggctccg
     7801 cccccctgac gagcatcaca aaaatcgacg ctcaagtcag aggtggcgaa acccgacagg
     7861 actataaaga taccaggcgt ttccccctgg aagctccctc gtgcgctctc ctgttccgac
     7921 cctgccgctt accggatacc tgtccgcctt tctcccttcg ggaagcgtgg cgctttctca
     7981 tagctcacgc tgtaggtatc tcagttcggt gtaggtcgtt cgctccaagc tgggctgtgt
     8041 gcacgaaccc cccgttcagc ccgaccgctg cgccttatcc ggtaactatc gtcttgagtc
     8101 caacccggta agacacgact tatcgccact ggcagcagcc actggtaaca ggattagcag
     8161 agcgaggtat gtaggcggtg ctacagagtt cttgaagtgg tggcctaact acggctacac
     8221 tagaagaaca gtatttggta tctgcgctct gctgaagcca gttaccttcg gaaaaagagt
     8281 tggtagctct tgatccggca aacaaaccac cgctggtagc ggtggttttt ttgtttgcaa
     8341 gcagcagatt acgcgcagaa aaaaaggatc tcaagaagat cctttgatct tttctacggg
     8401 gtctgacgct cagtggaacg aaaactcacg ttaagggatt ttggtcatga gattatcaaa
     8461 aaggatcttc acctagatcc ttttaaatta aaaatgaagt tttaaatcaa tctaaagtat
     8521 atatgagtaa acttggtctg acagttacca atgcttaatc agtgaggcac ctatctcagc
     8581 gatctgtcta tttcgttcat ccatagttgc ctgactcccc gtcgtgtaga taactacgat
     8641 acgggagggc ttaccatctg gccccagtgc tgcaatgata ccgcgagacc cacgctcacc
     8701 ggctccagat ttatcagcaa taaaccagcc agccggaagg gccgagcgca gaagtggtcc
     8761 tgcaacttta tccgcctcca tccagtctat taattgttgc cgggaagcta gagtaagtag
     8821 ttcgccagtt aatagtttgc gcaacgttgt tgccattgct acaggcatcg tggtgtcacg
     8881 ctcgtcgttt ggtatggctt cattcagctc cggttcccaa cgatcaaggc gagttacatg
     8941 atcccccatg ttgtgcaaaa aagcggttag ctccttcggt cctccgatcg ttgtcagaag
     9001 taagttggcc gcagtgttat cactcatggt tatggcagca ctgcataatt ctcttactgt
     9061 catgccatcc gtaagatgct tttctgtgac tggtgagtac tcaaccaagt cattctgaga
     9121 atagtgtatg cggcgaccga gttgctcttg cccggcgtca atacgggata ataccgcgcc
     9181 acatagcaga actttaaaag tgctcatcat tggaaaacgt tcttcggggc gaaaactctc
     9241 aaggatctta ccgctgttga gatccagttc gatgtaaccc actcgtgcac ccaactgatc
     9301 ttcagcatct tttactttca ccagcgtttc tgggtgagca aaaacaggaa ggcaaaatgc
     9361 cgcaaaaaag ggaataaggg cgacacggaa atgttgaata ctcatactct tcctttttca
     9421 atattattga agcatttatc agggttattg tctcatgagc ggatacatat ttgaatgtat
     9481 ttagaaaaat aaacaaatag gggttccgcg cacatttccc cgaaaagtgc cacctgacac
//
