[The description below was written by a language model from this plasmid's Addgene catalogue record and the feature table of its GenBank file.]
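Description:
Teto BRN3A is a tetracycline-inducible lentiviral expression plasmid built on the pFU Teto backbone, carrying a human BRN3A (POU4F1) cDNA. It is a 9.5 kb circular construct propagated in E. coli through a high-copy ColE1/pUC-type origin with ampicillin selection (AmpR); an f1 origin is also present. The viral transfer cassette has a third-generation-style layout. A CMV enhancer/promoter fused to a truncated HIV-1 5' LTR drives genomic RNA production in packaging cells. It is followed by the Psi packaging signal, the Rev response element for nuclear export, and the cPPT/CTS. A second truncated LTR and a bGH polyadenylation signal close the cassette.

Between the cPPT and the 3' LTR, a tetracycline response element with seven tetO copies is joined to a minimal CMV promoter that drives the BRN3A insert, which was cloned between EcoRI and NheI sites. A WPRE downstream enhances transcript stability and expression. Transcription therefore depends on a tetracycline-controlled transactivator supplied separately, since none is encoded here. The insert is listed as about 1.1 kb with amino acids 142–181 deleted. The feature table does not annotate the BRN3A coding sequence itself. The 9xHis feature within the insert region is probably a histidine-rich stretch of the cDNA picked up automatically rather than an added tag, and the record describes no tag.

An SV40/EM7-driven BleoR (Zeocin resistance) cassette lies outside the LTRs, so it is not packaged and cannot be used to select transduced cells. The associated publication concerns the conversion of fibroblasts into peripheral sensory neurons, consistent with use for inducible BRN3A delivery in reprogramming experiments.
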