Addgene plasmid #62221: Teto BRN3A
Purpose: human BRN3A cDNA
Depositing lab: Kristin Baldwin. Depositing organization: Scripps California (The Scripps Research Institute). Publication: Selective conversion of fibroblasts into peripheral sensory neurons. Blanchard JW, Eade KT, Szucs A, Lo Sardo V, Tsunemoto RK, Williams D, Sanna PP, Baldwin KK. Nat Neurosci. 2015 Jan;18(1):25-35. doi: 10.1038/nn.3887. Epub 2014 Nov 24. PubMed 25420069.
Backbone
  Vector backbone: pFU Teto
  Vector type: Mammalian Expression, Lentiviral
  Selectable markers: Zeo marker is outside the LTRs and will not be packaged into virus.
Growth in bacteria
  Bacterial resistance: Ampicillin, 100 μg/mL
  Growth temperature: 37°C
  Growth strain: NEB Stable
  Copy number: High Copy
Gene/Insert
  Gene/Insert name: BRN3A
  Species: H. sapiens (human)
  Insert size (bp): 1100
  Mutation: deleted a.a. 142-181
  GenBank ID: 5457
  Entrez Gene: POU4F1 (a.k.a. ATITHS, BRN3A, Oct-T1, RDC-1, brn-3A)
  Cloning method: Restriction Enzyme; 5′ cloning site EcoRI (not destroyed); 3′ cloning site NheI (not destroyed)
  Sequencing primers: 5′ LNCX; 3′ WPRE-R
Terms and licenses: Academic/Nonprofit Terms; Industry Terms: Not Available to Industry
How to cite: Teto BRN3A was a gift from Kristin Baldwin (Addgene plasmid # 62221 ; http://n2t.net/addgene:62221 ; RRID:Addgene_62221)
