>Addgene plasmid #62221 | Teto BRN3A | addgene partial sequence | sequence record 107953 | pSICO-JL 5'-tgtgactggaaaacccacctc-3'
CATTGGTAGCTGCTGTATTGCTACTTGTGATTGCTCCATGTTTTTCTAGGTCTCGAGGTCGACGGTATCG
ATGCGGGGAGGCGGCCCAAAGGGAGATCCGACTCGTCTGAGGGCGAAGGCGAAGACGCGGAAGAGGCCGC
AGAGCCGGCAGCAGGCCGCGGGAAGGAAGGTCCGCTGGATTGAGGGCCGAAGGGACGTAGCAGAAGGACG
TCCCGCGCAGAATCCAGGTGGCAACACAGGCGAGCAGCCAAGGAAAGGACGATGATTTCCCCGACAACAC
CACGGAATTGTCAGTGCCCAACAGCCGAGCCCCTGTCCAGCAGCGGGCAAGGCAGGCGGCGATGAGTTCC
GCCGTGGCAATAGGGAGGGGGAAAGCGAAAGTCCCGGAAAGGAGCTGACAGGTGGTGGCAATGCCCCAAC
CAGTGGGGGTTGCGTCAGCAAACACAGTGCACACCACGCCACGTTGCCTGACAACGGGCCACAACTCCTC
ATAAAGAGACAGCAACCAGGATTTATACAAGGAGGAGAAAATGAAAGCCATACGGGAAGCAATAGCATGA
TACAAAGGCATTAAAGCAGCGTATCCACATAGCGTAAAAGGAGCAACATAGTTAAGAATACCAGTCAATC
TTTCACAAATTTTGTAATCCAGAGGTTGATTATCGATAAGCTTGATATCGAATTGTTAACGGATCCGCTA
GCTCAGTAAGTGGCAGAGAATTTCATCCGCTTCTGCTTCTGTCTCTGGTTGCAAAACCACACCCGCACCA
CGTTCTTTTTGAGGTCCAGTTTCTCGGCGATGGC
