>Addgene plasmid #62221 | Teto BRN3A | addgene partial sequence | sequence record 109399 | WPRE-R 5'-CATAGCGTAAAAGGAGCAACA-3'
GTCAATCTTTCACAAATTTTGTAATCCAGAGGTTGATTATCGATAAGCTTGATATCGAATTGTTAACGGA
TCCGCTAGCTCAGTAAGTGGCAGAGAATTTCATCCGCTTCTGCTTCTGTCTCTGGTTGCAAAACCACACC
CGCACCACGTTCTTTTTGAGGTCCAGTTTCTCGGCGATGGCGGCGATCTTCTCGGACGAGGGCCGGGGCT
GCACGGCGAAGTAGGCCTCGAGGGAGCGCTTCTCGGGCGCGGCGATGGAAGTCCGCTTGCGCTTCTTCTC
GCCGCCGTTGAAGAGCTCAGGCTTGTTCATTTTCTCGCGCTGGGCGCCCTCGGCCTCCTCGAGCCACGCC
TGCAGGATGGGCTTGAGCGCGATCATGTTGTTGTGCGAGAGCGTGAGCGACTCGAACCTGCAGATGGTGC
TCTGGCTGAGTGAGCCCACGCCCGGGATCTTGAGGTTGGCCAGCGCCGAGCCCACGTCGGCCTGCGTCAC
GCCCAGCTTGATGCGCCGCTGCTTGAAGCGCTCCGCGAACGCCTCGAGCTCGCGCGGGTCCGTGTCCGAG
TCGCAGATGGACGCCAGGCCCGCTGCGCCCACCACGGCCGCCGCCGCCGATGCCGCTGCCACCTGCCCGG
CCGCCGCCGCCGCCGCTGCCGCTGCCGCGCCGTGGTGCGCCGCCGCCGCCACCAGCCCGGGGTGCGGCAG
CCCGGACGGCATGTTCATGGCGGCCGCCGCCGCGGGGTGCGACAGGTGGCCCAGGCTGTGCATATGCGGG
TGAGGGTGCGCGGAGCCGCCCAGGAGCCCGCCGCCGGCCGCCGCGCCCGCGCCGCCCGCGCCGGCCATGA
