>Addgene plasmid #62221 | Teto BRN3A | addgene partial sequence | sequence record 132643 | LNCX 5'-AGCTCGTTTAGTGAACCGTCAGATC-3'
CATCCACGCTGTTTTGACCTCCATAGAAGACACCGGGACCGATCCAGCCTCCTGCAGGTCTAGAGGATCG
AATTCATGATGTCCATGAACAGCAAGCAGCCTCACTTTGCCATGCATCCCACCCTCCCTGAGCACAAGTA
CCCGTCGCTGCACTCCAGCTCCGAGGCCATCCGGCGGGCCTGCCTGCCCACGCCGCCGCTGCAGAGCAAC
CTCTTCGCCAGCCTGGACGAGACGCTGCTGGCGCGGGCCGAGGCGCTGGCGGCCGTGGACATCGCCGTGT
CCCAGGGCAAGAGCCATCCTTTCAAGCCGGACGCCACGTACCACACGATGAACAGCGTGCCGTGCACGTC
CACTTCCACGGTGCCTCTGGCGCACCACCACCACCACCACCACCACCACCAGGCGCTCGAACCCGGCGAT
CTGCTGGACCACATCTCCTCGCCGTCGCTCGCGCTCATGGCCGGCGCGGGCGGCGCGGGCGCGGCGGCCG
GCGGCGGGCTCCTGG
